Addgene plasmid #153384: lvl0 ACT2t
Purpose: Plant terminator
Depositing lab: Naomi Nakayama. Depositing organization: University of Edinburgh. Publication: Mobius Assembly for Plant Systems highlights promoter-terminator interaction in gene regulation. Andreou , Andreas I., Nirkko, Jessica , Ochoa-Villarreal, Marisol , Nakayama, Naomi. bioRxiv, March 31, 2021 10.1101/2021.03.31.437819.
Backbone
  Vector backbone: mUAV
  Backbone size w/o insert (bp): 2053
  Vector type: Plant Expression
Growth in bacteria
  Bacterial resistance: Chloramphenicol, 25 μg/mL
  Growth temperature: 37°C
  Growth strain: DH5alpha
  Copy number: High Copy
Gene/Insert
  Gene/Insert name: ACT2 terminator
  Species: A. thaliana (mustard weed)
  Insert size (bp): 228
  Cloning method: Restriction Enzyme; 5′ cloning site AarI (destroyed during cloning); 3′ cloning site AarI (destroyed during cloning)
  Sequencing primers: 5′ tgccacctgacgtctaagaa; 3′ attaccgcctttgagtgagc
Terms and licenses: Academic/Nonprofit Terms; Industry Terms: Not Available to Industry
How to cite: lvl0 ACT2t was a gift from Naomi Nakayama (Addgene plasmid # 153384 ; http://n2t.net/addgene:153384 ; RRID:Addgene_153384)
