[The description below was written by a language model from this plasmid's Addgene catalogue record and pLannotate feature annotations shown in this document.]
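Description:
lvl0 ACT2t is a Level 0 standard-part plasmid from the Mobius Assembly for Plant Systems toolkit, carrying the terminator of the Arabidopsis thaliana ACT2 gene as a 228 bp insert in the small mUAV backbone (2,053 bp without insert; 2,281 nt in the full sequenced record). Although catalogued as a plant expression vector, it holds only a single regulatory part and no complete transcription unit. It functions as a storage and donor plasmid, not as something delivered to plants directly. The insert was cloned between AarI sites, both of which were destroyed during cloning.

The annotated features all belong to the bacterial backbone. A high-copy ColE1/pUC-type origin supports replication in E. coli, and selection is by chloramphenicol resistance, provided by a cat (chloramphenicol acetyltransferase) coding sequence driven by its native cat promoter and followed by the phage lambda t0 terminator. Two further bacterial terminators are annotated, a putative one and a his operon terminator spanning the sequence origin. Elements like these generally insulate a cloning site from read-through transcription arising in the backbone. The automated annotation did not label the ACT2 terminator itself, which presumably lies in the unannotated region between these two insulating terminators.

The recorded purpose is simply "plant terminator". In practice such a part would be combined with promoter and coding-sequence modules in higher-level assemblies to build plant transcription units. The associated study examined how promoter–terminator combinations influence gene regulation in plants.
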