Features (pLannotate 1.2.2; 6 found; start..end, strand, type, name):
    200..788     -  rep_origin     ori: high-copy-number ColE1/pMB1/pBR322/pUC origin of replication
    971..1065    -  terminator     lambda t0 terminator: transcription terminator from phage lambda
   1089..1745    -  CDS            cat: CAT_ECOLX - Experimental evidence at protein level: Swiss-Prot protein existence level 1. This enzyme is an effector of chloramphenicol resistance in bacteria. From Escherichia coli. This protein is used as a marker in many commonly used cloning vectors, such as pACYC184.
   1746..1843    -  promoter       cat promoter: promoter of the E. coli cat gene encoding chloramphenicol acetyltransferase
   1929..1972    -  terminator     bacterial terminator: putative bacterial transcription terminator
   2229..5       +  terminator     his operon terminator (across the origin): This putative transcriptin terminator from the E. coli his operon has a 2-bp deletion introduced during synthesis. Its efficiency has not been determined.
>Addgene plasmid #153384 | lvl0 ACT2t | addgene full sequence | sequence record 314814 | Addgene NGS Result
AAAGATTACTTCGCGTTATGCAGGCTTCCTCGCTCACTGACTCGCTGCGCTCGGTCGTTCGGCTGCGGCG
AGCGGTATCAGCTCACTCAAAGGCGGTAATACGGTTATCCACAGAATCAGGGGATAACGCAGGAAAGAAC
ATGTGAGCAAAAGGCCAGCAAAAGGCCAGGAACCGTAAAAAGGCCGCGTTGCTGGCGTTTTTCCACAGGC
TCCGCCCCCCTGACGAGCATCACAAAAATCGACGCTCAAGTCAGAGGTGGCGAAACCCGACAGGACTATA
AAGATACCAGGCGTTTCCCCCTGGAAGCTCCCTCGTGCGCTCTCCTGTTCCGACCCTGCCGCTTACCGGA
TACCTGTCCGCCTTTCTCCCTTCGGGAAGCGTGGCGCTTTCTCATAGCTCACGCTGTAGGTATCTCAGTT
CGGTGTAGGTCGTTCGCTCCAAGCTGGGCTGTGTGCACGAACCCCCCGTTCAGCCCGACCGCTGCGCCTT
ATCCGGTAACTATCGTCTTGAGTCCAACCCGGTAAGACACGACTTATCGCCACTGGCAGCAGCCACTGGT
AACAGGATTAGCAGAGCGAGGTATGTAGGCGGTGCTACAGAGTTCTTGAAGTGGTGGCCTAACTACGGCT
ACACTAGAAGAACAGTATTTGGTATCTGCGCTCTGCTGAAGCCAGTTACCTTCGGAAAAAGAGTTGGTAG
CTCTTGATCCGGCAAACAAACCACCGCTGGTAGCGGTGGTTTTTTTGTTTGCAAGCAGCAGATTACGCGC
AGAAAAAAAGGATCTCAAGAAGATCCTTTGATCTTTTCTACGGGGTCTGACGCTCAGTGGAACGAAAACT
CACGTTAAGGGATTTTGGTCATGAGATTATCAAAAAGGATCTTCACCTAGATCCTTTTAAATTAAAAATG
AAGTTTTAAATCAATCTAAAGTATATATGAGTAAACTTGGTCTGACAGCTCGAGGCTTGGATTCTCACCA
ATAAAAAACGCCCGGCGGCAACCGAGCGTTCTGAACAAATCCAGATGGAGTTCTGAGGTCATTACTGGAT
CTATCAACAGGAGTCCAAGCGAGCTCGATATCAAATTACGCCCCGCCCTGCCACTCATCGCAGTACTGTT
GTAATTCATTAAGCATTCTGCCGACATGGAAGCCATCACAAACGGCATGATGAACCTGAATCGCCAGCGG
CATCAGCACCTTGTCGCCTTGCGTATAATATTTGCCCATGGTGAAAACGGGGGCGAAGAAGTTGTCCATA
TTGGCCACGTTTAAATCAAAACTGGTGAAACTCACCCAGGGATTGGCTGAGACGAAAAACATATTCTCAA
TAAACCCTTTAGGGAAATAGGCCAGGTTTTCACCGTAACACGCCACATCTTGCGAATATATGTGTAGAAA
CTGCCGGAAATCGTCGTGGTATTCACTCCAGAGCGATGAAAACGTTTCAGTTTGCTCATGGAAAACGGTG
TAACAAGGGTGAACACTATCCCATATCACCAGCTCACCGTCTTTCATTGCCATACGAAATTCCGGATGAG
CATTCATCAGGCGGGCAAGAATGTGAATAAAGGCCGGATAAAACTTGTGCTTATTTTTCTTTACGGTCTT
TAAAAAGGCCGTAATATCCAGCTGAACGGTCTGGTTATAGGTACATTGAGCAACTGACTGAAATGCCTCA
AAATGTTCTTTACGATGCCATTGGGATATATCAACGGTGGTATATCCAGTGATTTTTTTCTCCATTTTAG
CTTCCTTAGCTCCTGAAAATCTCGATAACTCAAAAAATACGCCCGGTAGTGATCTTATTTCATTATGGTG
AAAGTTGGAACCTCTTACGTGCCCGATCAACTCGAGTGCCACCTGACGTCTAAGAAACCATTATTATCAT
GACATTAACCTATAAAAATAGGCGTATCACGAGGCAGAATTTCAGATAAAAAAAATCCTTAGCTTTCGCT
AAGGATGATTTCTGGAATTCGGTCTCTGCTTGCTCTCAAGATCAAAGGCTTAAAAAGCTGGGGTTTTATG
AATGGGATCAAAGTTTCTTTTTTTCTTTTATATTTGCTTCTCCATTTGTTTGTTTCATTTCCCTTTTTGT
TTTCGTTTCTATGATGCACTTGTGTGTGACAAACTCTCTGGGTTTTTACTTACGTCTGCGTTTCAAAAAA
AAAAACCGCTTTCGTTTTGCGTTTTAGTCCCATTGTTTTGTCGCTTGAGACCCTGCAGTCCGGCAAAAAA
GGGCAAGGTGTCACCACCCTGCCCTTTTTCTTTAAAACCGA
